Addgene plasmid #175888: pDL6
Purpose: pENTRY for Gateway LR reaction
Depositing lab: Nemo Peeters. Depositing organization: CNRS UMR 2594, INRA UMR 0441, Laboratoire des Interactions Plantes Micro-organismes (LIPM). Publication: An NLR integrated domain toolkit to identify plant pathogen effector targets. Landry D, Mila I, Sabbagh CRR, Zaffuto M, Pouzet C, Tremousaygue D, Dabos P, Deslandes L, Peeters N. Plant J. 2023 Sep;115(5):1443-1457. doi: 10.1111/tpj.16331. Epub 2023 Jul 24. PubMed 37248633.
Backbone
  Vector backbone: pENTR-SD-TOPO
  Vector type: pENTRY clone
Growth in bacteria
  Bacterial resistance: Kanamycin, 50 μg/mL
  Growth temperature: 37°C
  Growth strain: DH5alpha
  Copy number: High Copy
Gene/Insert
  Gene/Insert name: ID#9
  Species: A. thaliana (mustard weed)
  Cloning method: TOPO Cloning
  Sequencing primers: 5′ n/a
Terms and licenses: Academic/Nonprofit Terms; Industry Terms: Not Available to Industry
Depositor comments: Peeters lab uses Mach1 cells for transformation. Please visit https://www.biorxiv.org/content/10.1101/2021.08.23.457316v2 for bioRxiv preprint.
How to cite: pDL6 was a gift from Nemo Peeters (Addgene plasmid # 175888 ; http://n2t.net/addgene:175888 ; RRID:Addgene_175888)
