[The description below was written by a language model from this plasmid's Addgene catalogue record and pLannotate feature annotations shown in this document.]
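Description:
pDL6 is a small Gateway entry clone (about 2.8 kb) built in the pENTR-SD-TOPO backbone by directional TOPO cloning. It is maintained in E. coli as a high-copy plasmid through a ColE1/pUC-type origin of replication and selected with kanamycin via the aph(3')-Ia (KanR) gene. Upstream of the cloning region lie the rrnB T1 and T2 transcription terminators, which insulate the insert from read-through transcription originating in the backbone. Short lacI and lacZα matches in the annotation are only small fragments and probably have no functional role.

The payload is an Arabidopsis thaliana insert recorded as "ID#9", which lies between the attL1 and attL2 recombination sites. The feature table annotates it as a roughly 150 bp fragment matching RPP2A, a disease resistance protein that cooperates with RPP2B in resistance to Hyaloperonospora parasitica. Together with the title of the associated publication, this suggests that ID#9 is an integrated domain taken from an NLR immune receptor, although the record does not define the domain's identity or boundaries. Just upstream of the insert, within the att-flanked region, is the bacteriophage T7 gene 10 ribosome binding site characteristic of the "SD" version of this backbone, which would permit bacterial translation after transfer into a suitable destination vector. A T7 promoter sits outside attL2, oriented back toward the insert. The plasmid carries no promoter for expressing the insert itself. Its stated purpose is to act as the donor in an LR Clonase reaction, moving the ID#9 fragment into destination vectors of choice, presumably for screening plant pathogen effector targets as part of the integrated domain toolkit.
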