Features (pLannotate 1.2.2; 11 found; start..end, strand, type, name):
    121..213     +  CDS            lacI (fragment): lac repressor; lacI; The lac repressor binds to the lac operator to inhibit transcription in E. coli. This inhibition can be relieved by adding lactose or isopropyl-β-D-thiogalactopyranoside (IPTG).
    268..295     -  terminator     rrnB T2 terminator: transcription terminator T2 from the E. coli rrnB gene
    427..470     +  terminator     rrnB T1 terminator: Escherichia coli rrnB; transcription terminator T1 from the E. coli rrnB gene
    517..553     -  CDS            lacZα (fragment): LacZα fragment of β-galactosidase; lacZ fragment
    569..668     +  protein_bind   attL1: mutant version of attL; recombination site for the Gateway® LR reaction LR Clonase™
    680..700     +  RBS            RBS: efficient ribosome binding site from bacteriophage T7 gene 10 (Olins and Rangwala, 1989)
    728..880     +  CDS            RPP2A (fragment): RPP2A_ARATH - Experimental evidence at transcript level: Swiss-Prot protein existence level 2. Disease resistance protein that cooperates with RPP2B to confer resistance to Hyaloperonospora parasitica isolate Cala2. From Arabidopsis thaliana (Mouse-ear cress).
    897..996     -  protein_bind   attL2: mutant version of attL; recombination site for the Gateway® LR reaction LR Clonase™
   1014..1032    -  promoter       T7 promoter: promoter for bacteriophage T7 RNA polymerase
   1166..1975    +  CDS            KanR: aminoglycoside phosphotransferase; aph(3')-Ia; confers resistance to kanamycin in bacteria or G418 (Geneticin®) in eukaryotes
   2122..2710    +  rep_origin     ori: high-copy-number ColE1/pMB1/pBR322/pUC origin of replication
>Addgene plasmid #175888 | pDL6 | addgene full sequence | sequence record 375356 | Addgene NGS Result
CTTTCCTGCGTTATCCCCTGATTCTGTGGATAACCGTATTACCGCCTTTGAGTGAGCTGATACCGCTCGC
CGCAGCCGAACGACCGAGCGCAGCGAGTCAGTGAGCGAGGAAGCGGAAGAGCGCCCAATACGCAAACCGC
CTCTCCCCGCGCGTTGGCCGATTCATTAATGCAGCTGGCACGACAGGTTTCCCGACTGGAAAGCGGGCAG
TGAGCGCAACGCAATTAATACGCGTACCGCTAGCCAGGAAGAGTTTGTAGAAACGCAAAAAGGCCATCCG
TCAGGATGGCCTTCTGCTTAGTTTGATGCCTGGCAGTTTATGGCGGGCGTCCTGCCCGCCACCCTCCGGG
CCGTTGCTTCACAACGTTCAAATCCGCTCCCGGCGGATTTGTCCTACTCAGGAGAGCGTTCACCGACAAA
CAACAGATAAAACGAAAGGCCCAGTCTTCCGACTGAGCCTTTCGTTTTATTTGATGCCTGGCAGTTCCCT
ACTCTCGCGTTAACGCTAGCATGGATGTTTTCCCAGTCACGACGTTGTAAAACGACGGCCAGTCTTAAGC
TCGGGCCCCAAATAATGATTTTATTTTGACTGATAGTGACCTGTTCGTTGCAACAAATTGATGAGCAATG
CTTTTTTATAATGCCAACTTTGTACAAAAAAGCAGGCTCCGCGGCCGCCTTGTTTAACTTTAAGAAGGAG
CCCTTCACCATGACTGGTGTTCTTTCTGTTTTAGGCAGCACTGAGGCTCTCGTTGACCGCCTCATTTTCA
GTAGTGAGGCATTTGGCATAAAACCTGAGGAAAACCCTTTTCGCAGCCAAGCTGTAACATCGTACTTGAA
GGCGGCCAGGGATATGACACGAGAAAAAGAATGCATACTTAAGGGTGGGCGCGCCGACCCAGCTTTCTTG
TACAAAGTTGGCATTATAAGAAAGCATTGCTTATCAATTTGTTGCAACGAACAGGTCACTATCAGTCAAA
ATAAAATCATTATTTGCCATCCAGCTGATATCCCCTATAGTGAGTCGTATTACATGGTCATAGCTGTTTC
CTGGCAGCTCTGGCCCGTGTCTCAAAATCTCTGATGTTACATTGCACAAGATAAAAATATATCATCATGA
ACAATAAAACTGTCTGCTTACATAAACAGTAATACAAGGGGTGTTATGAGCCATATTCAACGGGAAACGT
CGAGGCCGCGATTAAATTCCAACATGGATGCTGATTTATATGGGTATAAATGGGCTCGCGATAATGTCGG
GCAATCAGGTGCGACAATCTATCGCTTGTATGGGAAGCCCGATGCGCCAGAGTTGTTTCTGAAACATGGC
AAAGGTAGCGTTGCCAATGATGTTACAGATGAGATGGTCAGACTAAACTGGCTGACGGAATTTATGCCTC
TTCCGACCATCAAGCATTTTATCCGTACTCCTGATGATGCATGGTTACTCACCACTGCGATCCCCGGAAA
AACAGCATTCCAGGTATTAGAAGAATATCCTGATTCAGGTGAAAATATTGTTGATGCGCTGGCAGTGTTC
CTGCGCCGGTTGCATTCGATTCCTGTTTGTAATTGTCCTTTTAACAGCGATCGCGTATTTCGTCTCGCTC
AGGCGCAATCACGAATGAATAACGGTTTGGTTGATGCGAGTGATTTTGATGACGAGCGTAATGGCTGGCC
TGTTGAACAAGTCTGGAAAGAAATGCATAAACTTTTGCCATTCTCACCGGATTCAGTCGTCACTCATGGT
GATTTCTCACTTGATAACCTTATTTTTGACGAGGGGAAATTAATAGGTTGTATTGATGTTGGACGAGTCG
GAATCGCAGACCGATACCAGGATCTTGCCATCCTATGGAACTGCCTCGGTGAGTTTTCTCCTTCATTACA
GAAACGGCTTTTTCAAAAATATGGTATTGATAATCCTGATATGAATAAATTGCAGTTTCATTTGATGCTC
GATGAGTTTTTCTAATCAGAATTGGTTAATTGGTTGTAACACTGGCAGAGCATTACGCTGACTTGACGGG
ACGGCGCAAGCTCATGACCAAAATCCCTTAACGTGAGTTACGCGTCGTTCCACTGAGCGTCAGACCCCGT
AGAAAAGATCAAAGGATCTTCTTGAGATCCTTTTTTTCTGCGCGTAATCTGCTGCTTGCAAACAAAAAAA
CCACCGCTACCAGCGGTGGTTTGTTTGCCGGATCAAGAGCTACCAACTCTTTTTCCGAAGGTAACTGGCT
TCAGCAGAGCGCAGATACCAAATACTGTTCTTCTAGTGTAGCCGTAGTTAGGCCACCACTTCAAGAACTC
TGTAGCACCGCCTACATACCTCGCTCTGCTAATCCTGTTACCAGTGGCTGCTGCCAGTGGCGATAAGTCG
TGTCTTACCGGGTTGGACTCAAGACGATAGTTACCGGATAAGGCGCAGCGGTCGGGCTGAACGGGGGGTT
CGTGCACACAGCCCAGCTTGGAGCGAACGACCTACACCGAACTGAGATACCTACAGCGTGAGCTATGAGA
AAGCGCCACGCTTCCCGAAGGGAGAAAGGCGGACAGGTATCCGGTAAGCGGCAGGGTCGGAACAGGAGAG
CGCACGAGGGAGCTTCCAGGGGGAAACGCCTGGTATCTTTATAGTCCTGTCGGGTTTCGCCACCTCTGAC
TTGAGCGTCGATTTTTGTGATGCTCGTCAGGGGGGCGGAGCCTATGGAAAAACGCCAGCAACGCGGCCTT
TTTACGGTTCCTGGCCTTTTGCTGGCCTTTTGCTCACATGTT
